>Addgene plasmid #200074 | pHygCG2r | addgene full sequence | sequence record 393492 | Addgene NGS Result
CTCAGTTGTCCTCGAACAGGTCTAAAAATTGCGGTCATAAACTGAAACGTAACATATGATAAGGTATTTT
GTGTGCGGTTTTTTCTATGATGTTTCAAAAAAATTTATCAGAAGTAAAAAACATAAGAAGTGTACACAGA
ACATTGTGTAGATTTTGGGATAGAATTATTATTAATGGGGGGAGGGAGCACAATTTTTTTCGACTTTTTA
TTACGAATTAATTCTATTTTTGAATCTACACAATTTCATTGTTAGAGGTGACTTAAAAGAAGCTAAAAAA
CAAAGAAATTAAGAGAAGTTTTTTGATAATAACAAAAATAGGGGGTGGGAGCACAGGGAGAAAGAGCATG
TAGGGATGTTGAAGAGTAATTGGACCCACTTTGTACAAGAAAGCTGGGTCTATTCCTTTGCCCTCGGACG
AGTGCTGGGGCGTCGGTTTCCACTATCGGCGAGTACTTCTACACAGCCATCGGTCCAGACGGCCGCGCTT
CTGCGGGCGATTTGTGTACGCCCGACAGTCCCGGCTCCGGATCGGACGATTGCGTCGCATCGACCCTGCG
CCCAAGCTGCATCATCGAAATTGCCGTCAACCAAGCTCTGATAGAGTTGGTCAAGACCAATGCGGAGCAT
ATACGCCCGGAGCCGCGGCGATCCTGCAAGCTCCGGATGCCTCCGCTCGAAGTAGCGCGTCTGCTGCTCC
ATACAAGCCAACCACGGCCTCCAGAAGAAGATGTTGGCGACCTCGTATTGGGAATCCCCGAACATCGCCT
CGCTCCAGTCAATGACCGCTGTTATGCGGCCATTGTCCGTCAGGACATTGTTGGAGCCGAAATCCGCGTG
CACGAGGTGCCGGACTTCGGGGCAGTCCTCGGCCCAAAGCATCAGCTCATCGAGAGCCTGCGCGACGGAC
GCACTGACGGTGTCGTCCATCACAGTTTGCCAGTGATACACATGGGGATCAGCAATCGCGCATATGAAAT
CACGCCATGTAGTGTATTGACCGATTCCTTGCGGTCCGAATGGGCCGAACCCGCTCGTCTGGCTAAGATC
GGCCGCAGCGATCGCATCCATGGCCTCCGCGACCGGCTGCAGAACAGCGGGCAGTTCGGTTTCAGGCAGG
TCTTGCAACGTGACACCCTGTGCACGGCGGGAGATGCAATAGGTCAGGCTCTCGCTGAATTCCCCAATGT
CAAGCACTTCCGGAATCGGGAGCGCGGCCGATGCAAAGTGCCGATAAACATAACGATCTTTGTAGAAACC
ATCGGCGCAGCTATTTACCCGCAGGACATATCCACGCCCTCCTACATCGAAGCTGAAAGCACGAGATTCT
TCGCCCTCCGAGAGCTGCATCAGGTCGGAGACGCTGTCGAACTTTTCGATCAGAAACTTCTCGACAGACG
TCGCGGTGAGTTCAGGCTTTTTCATGGAGCCTGCTTTTTTGTACAAACTTGCGGCACCGCCTGACATATT
ACCTTAAAATTCAAAAATTAATTTCAGATCAGTCATAACCAAGAAAACAAAATAAACGTTAGGACAGAAA
ATTCAAATTAATTAAAAATTATGCTGAATAAGAAAATTACATGCAAAGCCTTATTTTCCTCATAGAAACA
GTTGAATAACATATTTTTTAATTGAAAACATAGCAAAATTCGTGGTAAAATTTGTCAAAACCTTGGAAAA
AATCGAAAAAAGAACATTTCCCGATGCATTTTCCTATTTCTCGTTGCCGACAACGTATAAACGTTGAATA
CTCAGTCAACGAATTTGGCTGCTGGCTTGGACTCTCGCACGGAAGAGACGCGTGTGTAGATTTACGACGA
AAGCAAAAATGATCCCGCTTTCCAGTCGGGAAACCTGTCGTGCCAGCTGCATTAATGAATCGGCCAACGC
GCGGGGAGAGGCGGTTTGCGTATTGGGCGAATTCCGCTTCCTCGCTCACTGACTCGCTGCGCTCGGTCGT
TCGGCTGCGGCGAGCGGTATCAGCTCACTCAAAGGCGGTAATACGGTTATCCACAGAATCAGGGGATAAC
GCAGGAAAGAACATGTGAGCAAAAGGCCAGCAAAAGGCCAGGAACCGTAAAAAGGCCGCGTTGCTGGCGT
TTTTCCATAGGCTCCGCCCCCCTGACGAGCATCACAAAAATCGACGCTCAAGTCAGAGGTGGCGAAACCC
GACAGGACTATAAAGATACCAGGCGTTTCCCCCTGGAAGCTCCCTCGTGCGCTCTCCTGTTCCGACCCTG
CCGCTTACCGGATACCTGTCCGCCTTTCTCCCTTCGGGAAGCGTGGCGCTTTCTCATAGCTCACGCTGTA
GGTATCTCAGTTCGGTGTAGGTCGTTCGCTCCAAGCTGGGCTGTGTGCACGAACCCCCCATTCAGCCCGA
CCGCTGCGCCTTATCCGGTAACTATCGTCTTGAGTCCAACCCGGTAAGACACGACTTATCGCCACTGGCA
GCAGCCACTGGTAACAGGATTAGCAGAGCGAGGTATGTAGGCGGTGCTACAGAGTTCTTGAAGTGGTGGC
CTAACTACGGCTACACTAGAAGAACAGTATTTGGTATCTGCGCTCTGCTGAAGCCAGTTACCTTCGGAAA
AAGAGTTGGTAGCTCTTGATCCGGCAAACAAACCACCGCTGGTAGCGGTGGTTTTTTTGTTTGCAAGCAG
CAGATTACGCGCAGAAAAAAAGGATCTCAAGAAGATCCTTTGATCTTTTCTACGGGGTCTGACGCTCAGT
GGAACGAAAACTCACGTTAAGGGATTTTGGTCATGAGATTATCAAAAAGGATCTTCACCTAGATCCTTTT
AAATTAAAAATGAAGTTTTAAATCAATCTAAAGTATATATGAGTAAACTTGGTCTGACAGTTACCAATGC
TTAATCAGTGAGGCACCTATCTCAGCGATCTGTCTATTTCGTTCATCCATAGTTGCCTGACTCCCCGTCG
TGTAGATAACTACGATACGGGAGGGCTTACCATCTGGCCCCAGTGCTGCAATGATACCGCGAGATCCACG
CTCACCGGCTCCAGATTTATCAGCAATAAACCAGCCAGCCGGAAGGGCCGAGCGCAGAAGTGGTCCTGCA
ACTTTATCCGCCTCCATCCAGTCTATTAATTGTTGCCGGGAAGCTAGAGTAAGTAGTTCGCCAGTTAATA
GTTTGCGCAACGTTGTTGCCATTGCTACAGGCATCGTGGTGTCACGCTCGTCGTTTGGTATGGCTTCATT
CAGCTCCGGTTCCCAACGATCAAGGCGAGTTACATGATCCCCCATGTTGTGCAAAAAAGCGGTTAGCTCC
TTCGGTCCTCCGATCGTTGTCAGAAGTAAGTTGGCCGCAGTGTTATCACTCATGGTTATGGCAGCACTGC
ATAATTCTCTTACTGTCATGCCATCCGTAAGATGCTTTTCTGTGACTGGTGAGTACTCAACCAAGTCATT
CTGAGAATAGTGTATGCGGCGACCGAGTTGCTCTTGCCCGGCGTCAATACGGGATAATACCGCGCCACAT
AGCAGAACTTTAAAAGTGCTCATCATTGGAAAACGTTCTTCGGGGCGAAAACTCTCAAGGATCTTACCGC
TGTTGAGATCCAGTTCGATGTAACCCACTCGTGCACCCAACTGATCTTCAGCATCTTTTACTTTCACCAG
CGTTTCTGGGTGAGCAAAAACAGGAAGGCAAAATGCCGCAAAAAAGGGAATAAGGGCGACACGGAAATGT
TGAATACTCATACTCTTCCTTTTTCAATATTATTGAAGCATTTATCAGGGTTATTGTCTCATGAGCGGAT
ACATATTTGAATGTATTTAGAAAAATAAACAAATAGGGGTTCCGCGCACATTTCCCCGAAAAGTGCCACC
TAAATTGTAAGCGTTAATATTTTGTTAAAATTCGCGTTAAATTTTTGTTAAATCAGCTCATTTTTTAACC
AATAGGCCGAAATCGGCAAAATCCCTTATAAATCAAAAGAATAGACCGAGATAGGGT
[37 nt withheld, positions 3978-4014]
AAAGAACGTGGACTCCAACGTCAAAGG
[49 nt withheld, positions 4042-4090]
T
[91 nt withheld, positions 4092-4182]
G
[124 nt withheld, positions 4184-4307]
CGTCGGAGCTCATAACTTCGTATAGCATACATTATACGAAGTTATGCGGCCGCTCTAGAACTAGTGGTAC
CGAAGAGCATGCAACGCGTGGTTACCTGCAGGCTCTTCGCCACTTAAGACCCGGGAAGTTCCTATACTAT
TTGAAGAATAGGAACTTCTGCAGGAATTCGATATCGGTGAAGTTCCTATTCTCTAGAAAGTATAGGAACT
TCAAAATGGTGTCGAAGGGAGAAGAGGATAACATGGCTTCACTCCCAGCTACACACGAACTCCACATCTT
CGGATCGATCAACGGAGTGGATTTCGATATGGTCGGACAAGGTAAGTTTAAACATATATATACTAACTAA
CCCTGATTATTTAAATTTTCAGGAACTGGAAACCCAAACGATGGATACGAGGAACTCAACCTCAAGTCGA
CAAAGGGAGATCTGCAATTCTCGCCATGGATTCTCGTGCCACACATCGGATACGGATTCCACCAATACCT
CCCATACCCAGGTAAGTTTAAACTGAGTTCTACTAACTAACGAGTAATATTTAAATTTTCAGATGGAATG
TCACCATTCCAAGCTGCCATGGTGGATGGATCGGGATACCAAGTTCACCGAACAATGCAATTCGAGGATG
GAGCCTCGCTCACAGTGAACTACCGATACACATACGAGGGATCGCACATCAAGGTAAGTTTAAACAGTTC
GGTACTAACTAACCATACATATTTAAATTTTCAGGGAGAGGCTCAAGTTAAGGGAACAGGATTCCCAGCT
GATGGACCAGTGATGACAAACTCACTCACAGCTGCTGATTGGTGCCGATCGAAAAAGACATACCCAAATG
ATAAGACAATCATCTCGACATTCAAGTGGTCGTACACTACTGGAAACGGAAAGCGATACCGATCGACAGC
CCGAACAACATACACATTCGCTAAGCCAATGGCCGCCAACTACCTCAAGGTAAGTTTAAACATGATTTTA
CTAACTAACTAATCTGATTTAAATTTTCAGAATCAACCAATGTACGTGTTCCGAAAGACAGAACTCAAGC
ACTCAAAGACAGAGCTGAACTTCAAAGAGTGGCAAAAGGCCTTCACAGATGTGATGGGAATGGATGAACT
CTACAAGACGTAAATGCAAAATCCTTTCAAGCATTCCCTTCTTCTCTATCACTCTTCTTTCTTTTTGTCA
AAAAATTCTCTCGCTAATTTATTTGCTTTTTTAATGTTATTATTTTATGACTTTTTATAGTCACTGAAAA
GTTTGCATCTGAGTGAAGTGAATGCTATCAAAATGTGATTCTGTCTGATGTACTTTCACAATCTCTCTTC
AATTCCATTTTGAAGTGCTTTAAACCCGAAAGGTTGAGAAAAATGCGAGCGCTCAAATATTTGTATTGTG
TTCGTTGAGTGACCCAACAAAAAGAGGAAACTTTATTGTGCCGCCAAGAAAAAAGT
Features (pLannotate 1.2.2; 14 found; start..end, strand, type, name):
    376..396     +  protein_bind   attB2: mutant version of attB; core recombination site for the Gateway® BP reaction BP Clonase™
    400..1425    -  CDS            HygR: aminoglycoside phosphotransferase from E. coli; aph(4)-Ia; confers resistance to hygromycin
   1431..1451    -  protein_bind   attB1: mutant version of attB; core recombination site for the Gateway® BP reaction BP Clonase™
   1834..1919    -  CDS            lacI (fragment): lac repressor; lacI; The lac repressor binds to the lac operator to inhibit transcription in E. coli. This inhibition can be relieved by adding lactose or isopropyl-β-D-thiogalactopyranoside (IPTG).
   2102..2690    -  rep_origin     ori: high-copy-number ColE1/pMB1/pBR322/pUC origin of replication
   2861..3721    -  CDS            AmpR: β-lactamase; bla; confers resistance to ampicillin, carbenicillin, and related antibiotics
   3722..3826    -  promoter       AmpR promoter: bla
   3879..4307    -  rep_origin     f1 ori (sequence partly withheld): f1 bacteriophage origin of replication; arrow indicates direction of (+) strand synthesis
   4319..4352    +  protein_bind   loxP: Cre-mediated recombination occurs in the 8-bp core sequence (GCATACAT). Cre recombinase
   4353..4374    +  misc_feature   MCS (fragment): pBluescript multiple cloning site
   4465..4482    +  misc_feature   MCS (fragment): pBluescript multiple cloning site
   4486..4519    +  protein_bind   FRT (minimal): supports FLP-mediated excision but not integration (Turan and Bode, 2011) FLP recombinase from the Saccharomyces cerevisiae 2μ plasmid
   4523..5434    +  CDS            mNeonGreen: mNeonGreen is a basic (constitutively fluorescent) green/yellow fluorescent protein published in 2013, derived from Branchiostoma lanceolatum. It is reported to be a very rapidly-maturing monomer with moderate acid sensitivity.
   5441..1       +  terminator     tbb-2 terminator (across the origin): tbb-2; transcription terminator for the C. elegans tubulin beta-2 gene
