[The description below was written by a language model from this plasmid's Addgene catalogue record and pLannotate feature annotations shown in this document.]
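Description:
pHygCG2r is an empty-backbone integration vector for making single-copy transgenes in C. elegans by recombination-mediated cassette exchange (RMCE) combined with drug selection. It derives from pHygCG2 and differs only in that its SapI Golden Gate cloning site lies in the opposite orientation, so an assembled insert can be placed in the reverse direction relative to the rest of the cassette. In E. coli the roughly 5.8 kb plasmid is maintained at high copy from a ColE1/pUC-type origin and selected through the β-lactamase (AmpR) gene and its promoter. An f1 phage origin and a short lacI fragment are also annotated as backbone remnants.

The worm-directed portion includes a hygromycin phosphotransferase (HygR) coding sequence flanked by Gateway attB1 and attB2 sites, which provides hygromycin selection of animals carrying the integrated cassette. The promoter driving HygR in worms is not annotated in the feature table. Elsewhere, a loxP site is followed by short pBluescript polylinker fragments, presumably the region holding the cloning site, though SapI sites are not themselves annotated. Next come a minimal FRT site, an mNeonGreen coding sequence and the C. elegans tbb-2 terminator. No promoter is annotated upstream of mNeonGreen. Its position directly after the FRT would fit a design in which green fluorescence marks successful integration at a landing site, but the record describes the vector only as "mNG marked". The loxP and FRT sites are the targets for Cre and FLP recombinases that mediate exchange into the genome. The exact recombination scheme is not spelled out in the record. Users clone a transgene of interest into the Golden Gate site before using the plasmid for rapid RMCE insertion.
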