Addgene plasmid #200074: pHygCG2r
Purpose: (Empty Backbone) hygR selection mNG marked rapid RMCE integration vector
Depositing lab: Michael Nonet. Depositing organization: Washington University in Saint Louis. Publication: Rapid generation of C. elegans single-copy transgenes combining RMCE and drug selection. Nonet ML. Genetics. 2023 Apr 20:iyad072. doi: 10.1093/genetics/iyad072. PubMed 37079426.
Backbone
  Vector backbone: pHygCG2
  Modifications to backbone: SapI Golden Gate cloning site is opposite orientation to pHygCG2.
  Vector type: Worm Expression ; Recombination Mediated Cassette Exchange
  Selectable markers: Hygromycin
Growth in bacteria
  Bacterial resistance: Ampicillin, 100 μg/mL
  Growth temperature: 37°C
  Growth strain: DH5alpha
  Copy number: High Copy
Gene/Insert
  Cloning method: Restriction Enzyme
Terms and licenses: Academic/Nonprofit Terms; Industry Terms: Not Available to Industry
How to cite: pHygCG2r was a gift from Michael Nonet (Addgene plasmid # 200074 ; http://n2t.net/addgene:200074 ; RRID:Addgene_200074)
